Addgene plasmid #220719: AiP1911 - pAAV-AiE2114m-minBG-iCre-WPRE-BGHpA
Purpose: AiE2114m is an enhancer sequence, designed to induce cre-dependent recombination in specific populations of brain cells
Depositing lab: Allen Institute for Brain Science & Bosiljka Tasic. Depositing organization: Allen Institute. Publication: A suite of enhancer AAVs and transgenic mouse lines for genetic access to cortical cell types (preprint). Ben-Simon Y, Hooper M, Narayan S, Daigle T, Dwivedi D, Way SW, Oster A, Stafford DA, Mich JK, Taormina MJ, Martinez RA, Opitz-Araya X, Roth JR, Allen S, Ayala A, Bakken TE, Barcelli T, Barta S, Bendrick J, Bertagnolli D, Bowlus J, Boyer G, Brouner K, Casian B, Casper T, Chakka AB, Chakrabarty R, Chance RK, Chavan S, Departee M, Donadio N, Dotson N, Egdorf T, Gabitto M, Garcia J, Gary A, Gasperini M, Goldy J, Gore BB, Graybuck L, Greisman N, Haeseleer F, Halterman C, Helback O, Hockemeyer D, Huang C, Huff S, Hunker A, Johansen N, Juneau Z, Kalmbach B, Khem S, Kussick E, Kutsal R, Larsen R, Lee C, Lee AY, Leibly M, Lenz GH, Liang E, Lusk N, Malone J, Mollenkopf T, Morin E, Newman D, Ng L, Ngo K, Omstead V, Oyama A, Pham T, Pom CA, Potekhina L, Ransford S, Rette D, Rimorin C, Rocha D, Ruiz A, Sanchez REA, Sedeno-Cortes A, Sevigny JP, Shapovalova N, Shulga L, Sigler AR, Siverts LA, Somasundaram S, Stewart K, Szelenyi E, Tieu M, Trader C, van Velthoven CTJ, Walker M, Weed N, Wirthlin M, Wood T, Wynalda B, Yao Z, Zhou T, Ariza J, Dee N, Reding M, Ronellenfitch K, Mufti S, Sunkin SM, Smith KA, Esposito L, Waters J, Thyagarajan B, Yao S, Lein ES, Zeng H, Levi BP, Ngai J, Ting J, Tasic B. bioRxiv [Preprint]. 2024 Sep 26:2024.06.10.597244. doi: 10.1101/2024.06.10.597244. PubMed 38915722.
Backbone
  Vector backbone: pAAV2
  Vector type: AAV
Growth in bacteria
  Bacterial resistance: Ampicillin, 100 μg/mL
  Growth temperature: 37°C
  Growth strain: NEB Stable
  Copy number: High Copy
Gene/Insert
  Gene/Insert name: iCre
  Species: Synthetic
  Promoter: minBG
  Cloning method: Gibson Cloning
Terms and licenses: Academic/Nonprofit Terms; Industry Terms: Not Available to Industry
Depositor comments: 5' Cloning Site: MluI (not destroyed), 3' Cloning Site: SgrAI (not destroyed). Please visit https://doi.org/10.1101/2024.06.10.597244 for bioRxiv preprint.
How to cite: AiP1911 - pAAV-AiE2114m-minBG-iCre-WPRE-BGHpA was a gift from Allen Institute for Brain Science & Bosiljka Tasic (Addgene plasmid # 220719 ; http://n2t.net/addgene:220719 ; RRID:Addgene_220719)
