[The description below was written by a language model from this plasmid's Addgene catalogue record and pLannotate feature annotations shown in this document.]
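Description:
AiP1911 - pAAV-AiE2114m-minBG-iCre-WPRE-BGHpA is a 4.9 kb AAV transfer plasmid built on a pAAV2 backbone, intended for packaging recombinant adeno-associated virus that delivers Cre recombinase to defined brain cell populations. In bacteria it is maintained at high copy from a ColE1/pUC-type origin and selected with ampicillin through the β-lactamase gene and its native promoter. An f1 phage origin and small remnants of pBR322 bom and rop sequences are also present in the backbone. The annotated sequence shows a complete AAV2 inverted terminal repeat on the downstream side of the cassette, while only short ITR fragments are detected upstream. This may reflect how hard these repeats are to sequence and annotate rather than a real truncation.

Between the ITRs, the AiE2114m enhancer is placed ahead of a minimal beta-globin promoter (minBG), which has little activity on its own and so depends on the enhancer for cell-type-restricted transcription. Neither the enhancer nor minBG was recognised by the automated annotation, but by the construct's name they should fall in the unannotated stretch upstream of the coding sequence. They drive iCre, a synthetic codon-improved version of phage P1 Cre that recombines loxP sites. The transcript is followed by a shortened WPRE, annotated as two fragments, which enhances expression post-transcriptionally, and by the bovine growth hormone polyadenylation signal. According to the depositor, MluI and SgrAI cloning sites are retained.

The vector belongs to a collection of enhancer AAVs for genetic access to cortical cell types. It is used to trigger recombination of floxed or Cre-dependent reporter and effector alleles only in the cells where AiE2114m is active. The record does not state which cell population that is.
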