Features (pLannotate 1.2.2; 14 found; start..end, strand, type, name):
     12..39      +  repeat_region  AAV2 ITR (fragment): inverted terminal repeat of adeno-associated virus serotype 2 inverted
     68..95      +  repeat_region  AAV2 ITR (fragment): inverted terminal repeat of adeno-associated virus serotype 2 inverted
    632..1657    +  CDS            cre: RECR_BPP1 - Experimental evidence at protein level: Swiss-Prot protein existence level 1. Catalyzes site-specific recombination between two 34-base- pair LOXP sites. Its role is to maintain the phage genome as a monomeric unit-copy plasmid in the lysogenic state. From Escherichia phage P1 (Bacteriophage P1).
   1675..1832    +  misc_feature   WPRE (fragment): woodchuck hepatitis virus posttranscriptional regulatory element
   1838..1918    +  misc_feature   WPRE (fragment): woodchuck hepatitis virus posttranscriptional regulatory element
   1935..2046    +  polyA_signal   bGH poly(A) signal: bovine growth hormone polyadenylation signal
   2164..2304    +  repeat_region  AAV2 ITR: inverted terminal repeat of adeno-associated virus serotype 2 inverted
   2309..2360    -  misc_feature   bom (fragment): basis of mobility region from pBR322
   2379..2834    +  rep_origin     f1 ori (sequence partly withheld): f1 bacteriophage origin of replication; arrow indicates direction of (+) strand synthesis
   2835..2884    -  misc_feature   bom (fragment): basis of mobility region from pBR322
   2986..3021    -  CDS            rop (fragment): Rop protein, which maintains plasmids at low copy number; rop
   3116..3220    +  promoter       AmpR promoter: bla
   3221..4081    +  CDS            AmpR: β-lactamase; bla; confers resistance to ampicillin, carbenicillin, and related antibiotics
   4252..4840    +  rep_origin     ori: high-copy-number ColE1/pMB1/pBR322/pUC origin of replication
>Addgene plasmid #220719 | AiP1911 - pAAV-AiE2114m-minBG-iCre-WPRE-BGHpA | addgene full sequence | sequence record 462037 | Addgene NGS Result
CCTGCAGGCAGCTGCGCGCTCGCTCGCTCACTGAGGCCGCCCGGGCGTCGGGCGACCTTTGGTCGCCCGG
CCTCAGTGAGCGAGCGAGCGCGCAGAGAGGGAGTGGCCAACTCCATCACTAGGGGTTCCTGCGGCCGCAC
GCGTTTGGCATTTGACATTTACCTGAAGTCTGTCTTGTGCCGGGTCCTGTCCCCAGGTTGGGTCTAAGTC
TCACGCTGGATCTCAGTGCTCACAGCTTCCTCCAGAACATACCTGCTCTGGCATTATCTTTCCTGAGCAG
ATGCTAGAACTTGGCTCAGAGTGATGAAGAGGAAGTGTGTCCTCTGGCTAAAGTCCAGGGGTTGCAGAGG
GGAGTGTGTGAGATATTTTAATACATACCTATCTTGAGAAGGTAGCAGGGGTGTTAAAGCATATGTAATC
ATCCAGGCTTCTTCATATCTCAAGAAATCTAGCATAGCACAAAGATGGGCTAGATGTACCCAAAGGTGCA
TGCAAAACGTAAGCAGCTTCTTGTTTCCTATTTCACTGAGTTTGAGCTCGGGCTGGGCATAAAAGTCAGG
GCAGAGCCATCTATTGCTTACATTTGCTTCTGGGATCCGCCACCATGGTGCCCAAGAAGAAGAGGAAAGT
CTCCAACCTGCTGACTGTGCACCAAAACCTGCCTGCCCTCCCTGTGGATGCCACCTCTGATGAAGTCAGG
AAGAACCTGATGGACATGTTCAGGGACAGGCAGGCCTTCTCTGAACACACCTGGAAGATGCTCCTGTCTG
TGTGCAGATCCTGGGCTGCCTGGTGCAAGCTGAACAACAGGAAATGGTTCCCTGCTGAACCTGAGGATGT
GAGGGACTACCTCCTGTACCTGCAAGCCAGAGGCCTGGCTGTGAAGACCATCCAACAGCACCTGGGCCAG
CTCAACATGCTGCACAGGAGATCTGGCCTGCCTCGCCCTTCTGACTCCAATGCTGTGTCCCTGGTGATGA
GGAGAATCAGAAAGGAGAATGTGGATGCTGGGGAGAGAGCCAAGCAGGCCCTGGCCTTTGAACGCACTGA
CTTTGACCAAGTCAGATCCCTGATGGAGAACTCTGACAGATGCCAGGACATCAGGAACCTGGCCTTCCTG
GGCATTGCCTACAACACCCTGCTGCGCATTGCCGAAATTGCCAGAATCAGAGTGAAGGACATCTCCCGCA
CCGATGGTGGGAGAATGCTGATCCACATTGGCAGGACCAAGACCCTGGTGTCCACAGCTGGTGTGGAGAA
GGCCCTGTCCCTGGGGGTTACCAAGCTGGTGGAGAGATGGATCTCTGTGTCTGGTGTGGCTGATGACCCC
AACAACTACCTGTTCTGCCGGGTCAGAAAGAATGGTGTGGCTGCCCCTTCTGCCACCTCCCAACTGTCCA
CCCGGGCCCTGGAAGGGATCTTTGAGGCCACCCACCGCCTGATCTATGGTGCCAAGGATGACTCTGGGCA
GAGATACCTGGCCTGGTCTGGCCACTCTGCCAGAGTGGGTGCTGCCAGGGACATGGCCAGGGCTGGTGTG
TCCATCCCTGAAATCATGCAGGCTGGTGGCTGGACCAATGTGAACATTGTGATGAACTACATCAGAAACC
TGGACTCTGAGACTGGGGCCATGGTGAGGCTGCTCGAGGATGGGGACTAAGAATTCGATATCATAATCAA
CCTCTGGATTACAAAATTTGTGAAAGATTGACTGGTATTCTTAACTATGTTGCTCCTTTTACGCTATGTG
GATACGCTGCTTTAATGCCTTTGTATCATGCTATTGCTTCCCGTATGGCTTTCATTTTCTCCTCCTTGTA
TAAATCCTGGTTAGTTCTTGCCACGGCGGAACTCATCGCCGCCTGCCTTGCCCGCTGCTGGACAGGGGCT
CGGCTGTTGGGCACTGACAATTCCGTGGCTCGAGAGATCTTCGACTGTGCCTTCTAGTTGCCAGCCATCT
GTTGTTTGCCCCTCCCCCGTGCCTTCCTTGACCCTGGAAGGTGCCACTCCCACTGTCCTTTCCTAATAAA
ATGAGGAAATTGCATCGCATTGTCTGAGTAGGTGTCATTCTATTCTGGGGGGTGGGGTGGGGCAGGACAG
CAAGGGGGAGGATTGGGAAGACAATAGCAGGCATGAGATCTCACGTGCGGACCGAGCGGCCGCAGGAACC
CCTAGTGATGGAGTTGGCCACTCCCTCTCTGCGCGCTCGCTCGCTCACTGAGGCCGGGCGACCAAAGGTC
GCCCGACGCCCGGGCTTTGCCCGGGCGGCCTCAGTGAGCGAGCGAGCGCGCAGCTGCCTGCAGGGGCGCC
TGATGCGGTATTTTCTCCTTACGCATCTGTGCGGTATTTCACACCGCATA
[95 nt withheld, positions 2361-2455]
T
[46 nt withheld, positions 2457-2502]
C
[141 nt withheld, positions 2504-2644]
CCTTTGACGTTGGAGTCCACGTTCTTT
[37 nt withheld, positions 2672-2708]
ACTCTATCTCGGGCTATTCTTTTGATTTATAAGGGATTTTGCCGATTTCGGTCTATTGGTTAAAAAATGA
GCTGATTTAACAAAAATTTAACGCGAATTTTAACAAAATATTAACGTTTACAATTTTATGGTGCACTCTC
AGTACAATCTGCTCTGATGCCGCATAGTTAAGCCAGCCCCGACACCCGCCAACACCCGCTGACGCGCCCT
GACGGGCTTGTCTGCTCCCGGCATCCGCTTACAGACAAGCTGTGACCGTCTCCGGGAGCTGCATGTGTCA
GAGGTTTTCACCGTCATCACCGAAACGCGCGAGACGAAAGGGCCTCGTGATACGCCTATTTTTATAGGTT
AATGTCATGATAATAATGGTTTCTTAGACGTCAGGTGGCACTTTTCGGGGAAATGTGCGCGGAACCCCTA
TTTGTTTATTTTTCTAAATACATTCAAATATGTATCCGCTCATGAGACAATAACCCTGATAAATGCTTCA
ATAATATTGAAAAAGGAAGAGTATGAGTATTCAACATTTCCGTGTCGCCCTTATTCCCTTTTTTGCGGCA
TTTTGCCTTCCTGTTTTTGCTCACCCAGAAACGCTGGTGAAAGTAAAAGATGCTGAAGATCAGTTGGGTG
CACGAGTGGGTTACATCGAACTGGATCTCAACAGCGGTAAGATCCTTGAGAGTTTTCGCCCCGAAGAACG
TTTTCCAATGATGAGCACTTTTAAAGTTCTGCTATGTGGCGCGGTATTATCCCGTATTGACGCCGGGCAA
GAGCAACTCGGTCGCCGCATACACTATTCTCAGAATGACTTGGTTGAGTACTCACCAGTCACAGAAAAGC
ATCTTACGGATGGCATGACAGTAAGAGAATTATGCAGTGCTGCCATAACCATGAGTGATAACACTGCGGC
CAACTTACTTCTGACAACGATCGGAGGACCGAAGGAGCTAACCGCTTTTTTGCACAACATGGGGGATCAT
GTAACTCGCCTTGATCGTTGGGAACCGGAGCTGAATGAAGCCATACCAAACGACGAGCGTGACACCACGA
TGCCTGTAGCAATGGCAACAACGTTGCGCAAACTATTAACTGGCGAACTACTTACTCTAGCTTCCCGGCA
ACAATTAATAGACTGGATGGAGGCGGATAAAGTTGCAGGACCACTTCTGCGCTCGGCCCTTCCGGCTGGC
TGGTTTATTGCTGATAAATCTGGAGCCGGTGAGCGTGGGTCTCGCGGTATCATTGCAGCACTGGGGCCAG
ATGGTAAGCCCTCCCGTATCGTAGTTATCTACACGACGGGGAGTCAGGCAACTATGGATGAACGAAATAG
ACAGATCGCTGAGATAGGTGCCTCACTGATTAAGCATTGGTAACTGTCAGACCAAGTTTACTCATATATA
CTTTAGATTGATTTAAAACTTCATTTTTAATTTAAAAGGATCTAGGTGAAGATCCTTTTTGATAATCTCA
TGACCAAAATCCCTTAACGTGAGTTTTCGTTCCACTGAGCGTCAGACCCCGTAGAAAAGATCAAAGGATC
TTCTTGAGATCCTTTTTTTCTGCGCGTAATCTGCTGCTTGCAAACAAAAAAACCACCGCTACCAGCGGTG
GTTTGTTTGCCGGATCAAGAGCTACCAACTCTTTTTCCGAAGGTAACTGGCTTCAGCAGAGCGCAGATAC
CAAATACTGTTCTTCTAGTGTAGCCGTAGTTAGGCCACCACTTCAAGAACTCTGTAGCACCGCCTACATA
CCTCGCTCTGCTAATCCTGTTACCAGTGGCTGCTGCCAGTGGCGATAAGTCGTGTCTTACCGGGTTGGAC
TCAAGACGATAGTTACCGGATAAGGCGCAGCGGTCGGGCTGAACGGGGGGTTCGTGCACACAGCCCAGCT
TGGAGCGAACGACCTACACCGAACTGAGATACCTACAGCGTGAGCTATGAGAAAGCGCCACGCTTCCCGA
AGGGAGAAAGGCGGACAGGTATCCGGTAAGCGGCAGGGTCGGAACAGGAGAGCGCACGAGGGAGCTTCCA
GGGGGAAACGCCTGGTATCTTTATAGTCCTGTCGGGTTTCGCCACCTCTGACTTGAGCGTCGATTTTTGT
GATGCTCGTCAGGGGGGCGGAGCCTATGGAAAAACGCCAGCAACGCGGCCTTTTTACGGTTCCTGGCCTT
TTGCTGGCCTTTTGCTCACATGT
